>Addgene plasmid #29083 | pEMS1168 | addgene partial sequence | sequence record 41416 | EGFP-N 5'-CGTCGCCGTCCAGCTCGACCAG-3'
CCTTGCTCACCATGGTGGCGGAAGTTCCTATACCTTTTGAAGAATAGGAACTTCGGCGCGCCAAGAGAAA
GCACATCAGGGGCTCTGACACCCCTCAAGTTCCTAAGCAGGGAATAGGGGTCAGTCAGATTTCCAGGAGT
CCTCCCCACTAGGCAGCACTTTGCACAGCCAGATTGCTTCCCTGGCAGAGGGCCTCACCAACATTCCATG
AGAGGACCGCTTGAGTGGCAATCCAAGTCAATCCCGTGGATGGTCACTCTTGATTTCTACATCTGTCTTC
TGACTCCCTTGCTGCAGGTCACTGTCTTGGGCACCAGAAAGCCCCTGAATTCCCCAAATAAAGCACTGGC
TTTTTAGCATATTCTAAATCATCAATCCAGTGACTCCTGGGCCTCTGCTCTGCTAGTCAGTTGCAATCAC
ATTTCGGGGCTGTTGCTTTTCTGGTGGTGACAGGAGATTCTCCCCTTCTGAGACTCAGCTGAAAATACAT
GTCTTCTCGCTCCTCCAAGCCCCTGGCTCCTCAGCAGCTCTCCAAACGCCTTAAAAAGCAAAAGGAAAAC
ACACGGTCTTTCTCCAAGACTTAAGCAGATGGCATCATTACTCACGTCAAGCCCAACCTAATAATTCCCA
GGGCGAGCCCGTCCGAGCCACCTACCTTGCCTTGGGGTCGTCTCTCTCAAAGCCCCTGGAGCTTGGAATG
TGGACTTCGCTGGGGGCAGCGGCTCCGAAACGTTGAGGAAGCGCGCCTGAGCCCAGCCAGCTGCGCGCAG
CAGGGGTTCGGCTCCCGGTGCGCAAA
