>Addgene plasmid #29083 | pEMS1168 | addgene partial sequence | sequence record 42447 | pEMS1307-fwd 5'-ccgcacgtctaagaaaccat-3'
AAAAATAGGCGTATCACGAGGCCCTTTCGTCTTCAAGAATTAATTCCGATCATATTCAATAACCCTTAAT
GAATTCGAGCTCCTAGGCCGGCCTCATTAGATGAATAAGTGAATTGATAACTTTATGAAAAGTTTAGGGT
AGGTGCTTATTATACACAAACCTTAATCTTTGTTGTGGCATTGACTCTGCTGAGTTTATAAGGGCTGATC
CTTTCTGCTAAATTAGGTTTCTCCATCACTGACACAATCACAGGAAAAATAATTGAAATAGTGTTTAAAT
GGCAAACTAGGGCTCTCTCTCATGGGGATGTGCCTGGATGGCAATCAACCCTTTTACCCAGGAGAGAGAG
GAAATGTCAACCGAATGTCACAAATGCGCTCCCAGATTATCTAGCCACATGCACGCTGTTTTGAGATTGA
GTTTTTAGGACAGATGTATTTAGCATTATAAACATGTTGACTGTAATTAAGATAATGGTCAGCCCCATTT
GTAAGATGCTTCTTTAATGCACACTGCTGTTTACTGTTAAATGGTTGAGGGGGGGTGTCAGGGGAGACAG
TGCTCCACACTAATTCTGCTGAAACAGCTGTGGGTTTTTACTTGCTGTAAAACAGTATGTTCCTGACTGG
CAAAGGAGAGGATTAAAGAGGATCCAGTCCAGGGGCAATAAGGTGAGGGTTCTAGTTTGTTTAACAAGAC
TGGTCATAATACCTTCAAGGCAAGAGCAAATTGGCATGCCATTTTTAGAAAGCTTTCATTGGTACTAATA
ACATTGCTTGCTCCTAGGGTCATGACATTTAGAATGTCACACTTGGATGA
