[The description below was written by a language model from this plasmid's Addgene catalogue record.]
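Description:
pEMS1168 is a Pleiades Promoter Project plasmid built on the large pEMS1306 backbone (about 16.5 kb without insert). It carries Ple63, a human MiniPromoter of roughly 3.8 kb designed from regulatory sequence of DRD1, the dopamine receptor D1 gene. The MiniPromoter was inserted by restriction cloning at an AscI site on both ends, and the record does not say whether those sites survived. The plasmid is maintained in E. coli as a high-copy construct under ampicillin selection. The record gives no feature table, so the origin of replication and the other elements that make up the sizeable backbone are not stated here.

The payload is a promoter-reporter arrangement rather than a protein expression cassette. Ple63 sits upstream of a backbone-encoded EGFP carrying a nuclear localisation signal (EGFP-NLS), so any transcription driven by the DRD1-derived sequences would be read out as green fluorescence concentrated in cell nuclei, which makes individual expressing cells easier to identify and count. The construct belongs to a collection of compact human promoters intended to drive selective, region- or cell-type-restricted expression in the brain.

Reporter expression from the MiniPromoter in this particular plasmid has not been tested, so its specificity is unverified. The insert was also not sequence confirmed: the depositor's sequence reflects the initial cloning design, the ends may differ, and internal SNPs are possible. Repository sequencing found a short deletion replaced by a small insertion near the start of the reference sequence, plus one single-nucleotide mismatch. Neither difference is known to affect function.
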