Addgene plasmid #29083: pEMS1168
Purpose: Expression of the reporter gene under the control of the MiniPromoter in this plasmid has not been tested
Depositing lab: Elizabeth Simpson. Depositing organization: University of British Columbia. Publication: A regulatory toolbox of MiniPromoters to drive selective expression in the brain. Portales-Casamar E, Swanson DJ, Liu L, de Leeuw CN, Banks KG, Ho Sui SJ, Fulton DL, Ali J, Amirabbasi M, Arenillas DJ, Babyak N, Black SF, Bonaguro RJ, Brauer E, Candido TR, Castellarin M, Chen J, Chen Y, Cheng JC, Chopra V, Docking TR, Dreolini L, D'Souza CA, Flynn EK, Glenn R, Hatakka K, Hearty TG, Imanian B, Jiang S, Khorasan-zadeh S, Komljenovic I, Laprise S, Liao NY, Lim JS, Lithwick S, Liu F, Liu J, Lu M, McConechy M, McLeod AJ, Milisavljevic M, Mis J, O'Connor K, Palma B, Palmquist DL, Schmouth JF, Swanson MI, Tam B, Ticoll A, Turner JL, Varhol R, Vermeulen J, Watkins RF, Wilson G, Wong BK, Wong SH, Wong TY, Yang GS, Ypsilanti AR, Jones SJ, Holt RA, Goldowitz D, Wasserman WW, Simpson EM. Proc Natl Acad Sci U S A. 2010 Sep 21. 107(38):16589-94. 10.1073/pnas.1009158107 PubMed 20807748.
Backbone
  Vector backbone: pEMS1306
  Backbone size w/o insert (bp): 16454
  Vector type: Pleiades Promoter Project [sic, Pleaides Plieades]
Growth in bacteria
  Bacterial resistance: Ampicillin, 100 μg/mL
  Growth temperature: 37°C
  Growth strain: DH5alpha
  Growth instructions: DH10B
  Copy number: High Copy
Gene/Insert
  Gene/Insert name: Ple63 (alt names: DRD1; dopamine receptor D1)
  Species: H. sapiens (human)
  Insert size (bp): 3760
  Entrez Gene: DRD1 (a.k.a. D1R, DADR, DRD1A)
  Tag / fusion protein: EGFP-NLS (C terminal on backbone)
  Cloning method: Restriction Enzyme; 5′ cloning site AscI (unknown if destroyed); 3′ cloning site AscI (unknown if destroyed)
  Sequencing primers: 5′ Unknown
Terms and licenses: Academic/Nonprofit Terms; Industry Terms: Not Available to Industry
Depositor comments: Insert was not sequence confirmed, ends may be different and may contain some internal SNPs (sequence is based on initial cloning design, and not necessarirly final cloning design) Please note that Addgene's sequencing results differ from the full sequence information provided by the depositing laboratory by a deletion from bp#115-171 that is replaced by a 21bp insert and a single nucleotide mismatch at bp#248. These differences are not known to affect the function of the plasmid.
How to cite: pEMS1168 was a gift from Elizabeth Simpson (Addgene plasmid # 29083 ; http://n2t.net/addgene:29083 ; RRID:Addgene_29083)
